Addgene plasmid #141026: pUC-DEST-hSOX2-EGFP-PuroTK
Purpose: Reporter integration
Depositing lab: Hideyuki Okano. Depositing organization: Keio University. Publication: A versatile toolbox for knock-in gene targeting based on the Multisite Gateway technology. Yoshimatsu S, Sone T, Nakajima M, Sato T, Okochi R, Ishikawa M, Nakamura M, Sasaki E, Shiozawa S, Okano H. PLoS One. 2019 Aug 27;14(8):e0221164. doi: 10.1371/journal.pone.0221164. eCollection 2019. PubMed 31454364.
Backbone
  Vector backbone: pUC
  Vector type: Mammalian Expression
Growth in bacteria
  Bacterial resistance: Ampicillin, 100 μg/mL
  Growth temperature: 37°C
  Growth strain: NEB Stable
  Copy number: High Copy
Gene/Insert
  Gene/Insert name: EGFP
  Species: Synthetic
  Cloning method: Restriction Enzyme; 5′ cloning site Unknown (unknown if destroyed)
Terms and licenses: Academic/Nonprofit Terms; Industry Terms: Not Available to Industry
Depositor comments: Please note: Plasmid contains a single G nucleotide deletion in attB1. This deletion is now known to affect plasmid function.
How to cite: pUC-DEST-hSOX2-EGFP-PuroTK was a gift from Hideyuki Okano (Addgene plasmid # 141026 ; http://n2t.net/addgene:141026 ; RRID:Addgene_141026)
