[The description below was written by a language model from this plasmid's Addgene catalogue record and pLannotate feature annotations shown in this document.]
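Description:
pUC-DEST-hSOX2-EGFP-PuroTK is a knock-in targeting (donor) plasmid on a pUC backbone, assembled by Multisite Gateway recombination and intended for integrating a fluorescent reporter at the human SOX2 locus. It is propagated in E. coli through the high-copy ColE1/pUC origin and selected with ampicillin via the AmpR (β-lactamase) gene. Remnants of the pUC lac promoter/operator, lacZα and multiple cloning site flank the assembled cassette.

The payload lies between attB3 and attB4 sites and is divided into modules by attB1 and attB2. The first module carries a fragment of the human SOX2 coding sequence, which appears to serve as the 5′ homology arm. It runs directly into a P2A peptide and EGFP, so correct integration should yield a single SOX2-P2A-EGFP transcript from the endogenous promoter. Ribosomal skipping at P2A would then release EGFP as a separate protein that reports SOX2 expression. No separate promoter is annotated upstream of EGFP, which fits this promoterless design.

The middle module is a selection cassette in which the mouse PGK promoter drives a puromycin N-acetyltransferase fused to truncated HSV thymidine kinase, followed by a PGK polyadenylation signal. This permits positive selection with puromycin and negative selection with nucleoside analogues such as ganciclovir. The roughly 0.9 kb region between attB2 and attB4 is unannotated and is presumably the 3′ homology arm, although the record does not state this.

The record does not mention a nuclease partner or any sites for excising the cassette. The depositor notes a single G deletion in attB1; the comment reads "now known to affect plasmid function", which may be a typo for "not known", so its significance is unclear from the record.
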