Features (pLannotate 1.2.2; 24 found; start..end, strand, type, name):
     36..57      -  misc_feature   MCS (fragment): pUC18/19 multiple cloning site
     73..93      +  protein_bind   attB3: mutant version of attB; core recombination site for the Gateway® BP reaction BP Clonase™
    107..820     +  CDS            SOX2 (fragment): SOX2_HUMAN - Experimental evidence at protein level: Swiss-Prot protein existence level 1. Transcription factor that forms a trimeric complex with OCT4 on DNA and controls the expression of a number of genes involved in embryonic development such as YES1, FGF4, UTF1 and ZFP206 (By similarity). Binds to the proximal enhancer region of NANOG (By similarity). Critical for early embryogenesis and for embryonic stem cell pluripotency (PubMed:18035408). Downstream SRRT target that mediates the promotion of neural stem cell self-renewal (By similarity). Keeps neural cells undifferentiated by countera
    821..877     +  CDS            P2A: 2A peptide from porcine teschovirus-1 polyprotein Eukaryotic ribosomes fail to insert a peptide bond between the Gly and Pro residues, yielding separate polypeptides.
    878..1591    +  CDS            EGFP: EGFP is a basic (constitutively fluorescent) green fluorescent protein published in 1996, derived from Aequorea victoria. It is reported to be a rapidly-maturing weak dimer with moderate acid sensitivity.
   1835..1855    +  protein_bind   attB1: mutant version of attB; core recombination site for the Gateway® BP reaction BP Clonase™
   1865..2364    +  promoter       PGK promoter: mouse phosphoglycerate kinase 1 promoter
   2388..2984    +  CDS            PuroR (fragment): puromycin N-acetyltransferase; pac from Streptomyces; confers resistance to puromycin
   2991..3986    +  CDS            ΔTK: truncated herpes simplex virus thymidine kinase (Salomon et al., 1995) confers sensitivity to nucleoside analogs such as acyclovir or ganciclovir
   4001..4055    +  CDS            HygR (fragment): aminoglycoside phosphotransferase from E. coli confers resistance to hygromycin
   4059..4333    +  polyA_signal   PGK poly(A) signal (fragment): mouse phosphoglycerate kinase 1 polyadenylation signal
   4355..4375    -  protein_bind   attB2: mutant version of attB; core recombination site for the Gateway® BP reaction BP Clonase™
   5312..5332    -  protein_bind   attB4: mutant version of attB; core recombination site for the Gateway® BP reaction BP Clonase™
   5349..5383    -  misc_feature   MCS (fragment): pUC18/19 multiple cloning site
   5417..5433    -  protein_bind   lac operator: The lac repressor binds to the lac operator to inhibit transcription in E. coli. This inhibition can be relieved by adding lactose or isopropyl-β-D-thiogalactopyranoside (IPTG). lac repressor encoded by lacI
   5441..5471    -  promoter       lac promoter: promoter for the E. coli lac operon
   5486..5507    -  protein_bind   CAP binding site: CAP binding activates transcription in the presence of cAMP. E. coli catabolite activator protein
   5520..5612    -  CDS            lacI (fragment): lac repressor; lacI; The lac repressor binds to the lac operator to inhibit transcription in E. coli. This inhibition can be relieved by adding lactose or isopropyl-β-D-thiogalactopyranoside (IPTG).
   5795..6383    -  rep_origin     ori: high-copy-number ColE1/pMB1/pBR322/pUC origin of replication
   6554..7414    -  CDS            AmpR: β-lactamase; bla; confers resistance to ampicillin, carbenicillin, and related antibiotics
   7415..7519    -  promoter       AmpR promoter: bla
   7614..7649    +  CDS            rop (fragment): Rop protein, which maintains plasmids at low copy number; rop
   7751..7850    +  misc_feature   bom (fragment): basis of mobility region from pBR322
   7856..33      -  CDS            lacZα (fragment) (across the origin): LacZα fragment of β-galactosidase; lacZ fragment
>Addgene plasmid #141026 | pUC-DEST-hSOX2-EGFP-PuroTK | addgene full sequence | sequence record 305043 | Addgene NGS Result
CCCAGTCACGACGTTGTAAAACGACGGCCAGTGCCAAGCTTGCATGCCTGCAGGTCGGGATATCTGAATT
ATCAACTTTGTATAATAAAGTTGTTGCCACCATGGGCAACTTTTGTCGGAGACGGAGAAGCGGCCGTTCA
TCGACGAGGCTAAGCGGCTGCGAGCGCTGCACATGAAGGAGCACCCGGATTATAAATACCGGCCCCGGCG
GAAAACCAAGACGCTCATGAAGAAGGATAAGTACACGCTGCCCGGCGGGCTGCTGGCCCCCGGCGGCAAT
AGCATGGCGAGCGGGGTCGGGGTGGGCGCCGGCCTGGGCGCGGGCGTGAACCAGCGCATGGACAGTTACG
CGCACATGAACGGCTGGAGCAACGGCAGCTACAGCATGATGCAGGACCAGCTGGGCTACCCGCAGCACCC
GGGCCTCAATGCGCACGGCGCAGCGCAGATGCAGCCCATGCACCGCTACGACGTGAGCGCCCTGCAGTAC
AACTCCATGACCAGCTCGCAGACCTACATGAACGGCTCGCCCACCTACAGCATGTCCTACTCGCAGCAGG
GCACCCCTGGCATGGCTCTTGGCTCCATGGGTTCGGTGGTCAAGTCCGAGGCCAGCTCCAGCCCCCCTGT
GGTTACCTCTTCCTCCCACTCCAGGGCGCCCTGCCAGGCCGGGGACCTCCGGGACATGATCAGCATGTAT
CTCCCCGGCGCCGAGGTGCCGGAACCCGCCGCCCCCAGCAGACTTCACATGTCCCAGCACTACCAGAGCG
GCCCGGTGCCCGGCACGGCCATTAACGGCACACTGCCCCTCTCACACATGGCCACGAACTTCTCTCTGTT
AAAGCAAGCAGGAGACGTGGAAGAAAACCCCGGTCCTGTTAGCAAGGGCGAGGAGCTGTTCACCGGGGTG
GTGCCCATCCTGGTCGAGCTGGACGGCGACGTAAACGGCCACAAGTTCAGCGTGTCCGGCGAGGGCGAGG
GCGATGCCACCTACGGCAAGCTGACCCTGAAGTTCATCTGCACCACCGGCAAGCTGCCCGTGCCCTGGCC
CACCCTCGTGACCACCCTGACCTACGGCGTGCAGTGCTTCAGCCGCTACCCCGACCACATGAAGCAGCAC
GACTTCTTCAAGTCCGCCATGCCCGAAGGCTACGTCCAGGAGCGCACCATCTTCTTCAAGGACGACGGCA
ACTACAAGACCCGCGCCGAGGTGAAGTTCGAGGGCGACACCCTGGTGAACCGCATCGAGCTGAAGGGCAT
CGACTTCAAGGAGGACGGCAACATCCTGGGGCACAAGCTGGAGTACAACTACAACAGCCACAACGTCTAT
ATCATGGCCGACAAGCAGAAGAACGGCATCAAGGTGAACTTCAAGATCCGCCACAACATCGAGGACGGCA
GCGTGCAGCTCGCCGACCACTACCAGCAGAACACCCCCATCGGCGACGGCCCCGTGCTGCTGCCCGACAA
CCACTACCTGAGCACCCAGTCCGCCCTGAGCAAAGACCCCAACGAGAAGCGCGATCACATGGTCCTGCTG
GAGTTCGTGACCGCCGCCGGGATCACTCTCGGCATGGACGAGCTGTACAAGGAATTTTAACCCTAGAAAG
ATAATCATATTGTGACGTACGTTAAAGATAATCATGCGTAAAATTGACGCATGTGTTTTATCGGTCTGTA
TATCGAGGTCCCGTGAGGCGTTTGAATAGATATTAAGTTTTATTATATTTACACTTACATACTAATAATA
AATTCAACAAACAATTCTTTTACGTGACTTTTAAGATTTAACTCAAACAAAAACTCAAAATTTCTTCTAT
AAAGTAACAAAACTCAAGTTTGTACAAAAAAGCAGAATTCTACCGGGTAGGGGAGGCGCTTTTCCCAAGG
CAGTCTGGAGCATGCGCTTTAGCAGCCCCGCTGGGCACTTGGCGCTACACAAGTGGCCTCTGGCCTCGCA
CACATTCCACATCCACCGGTAGGCGCCAACCGGCTCCGTTCTTTGGTGGCCCCTTCGCGCCACCTTCTAC
TCCTCCCCTAGTCAGGAAGTTCCCCCCCGCCCCGCAGCTCGCGTCGTGCAGGACGTGACAAATGGAAGTA
GCACGTCTCACTAGTCTCGTGCAGATGGACAGCACCGCTGAGCAATGGAAGCGGGTAGGCCTTTGGGGCA
GCGGCCAATAGCAGCTTTGCTCCTTCGCTTTCTGGGCTCAGAGGCTGGGAAGGGGTGGGTCCGGGGGCGG
GCTCAGGGGCGGGCTCAGGGGCGGGGCGGGCGCCCGAAGGTCCTCCGGAGGCCCGGCATTCTGCACGCTT
CAAAAGCGCACGTCTGCCGCGCTGTTCTCCTCTTCCTCATCTCCGGGCCTTTCGACCGATCATCAAGCTT
GATCCTCATGACCGAGTACAAGCCCACGGTGCGCCTCGCCACCCGCGACGACGTCCCCAGGGCCGTACGC
ACCCTCGCCGCCGCGTTCGCCGACTACCCCGCCACGCGCCACACCGTCGATCCGGACCGCCACATCGAGC
GGGTCACCGAGCTGCAAGAACTCTTCCTCACGCGCGTCGGGCTCGACATCGGCAAGGTGTGGGTCGCGGA
CGACGGCGCCGCGGTGGCGGTCTGGACCACGCCGGAGAGCGTCGAAGCGGGGGCGGTGTTCGCCGAGATC
GGCCCGCGCATGGCCGAGTTGAGCGGTTCCCGGCTGGCCGCGCAGCAACAGATGGAAGGCCTCCTGGCGC
CGCACCGGCCCAAGGAGCCCGCGTGGTTCCTGGCCACCGTCGGCGTCTCGCCCGACCACCAGGGCAAGGG
TCTGGGCAGCGCCGTCGTGCTCCCCGGAGTGGAGGCGGCCGAGCGCGCCGGGGTGCCCGCCTTCCTGGAG
ACCTCCGCGCCCCGCAACCTCCCCTTCTACGAGCGGCTCGGCTTCACCGTCACCGCCGACGTCGAGGTGC
CCGAAGGACCGCGCACCTGGTGCATGACCCGCAAGCCCGGTGCCGGATCCATGCCCACGCTACTGCGGGT
TTATATAGACGGTCCCCACGGGATGGGGAAAACCACCACCACGCAACTGCTGGTGGCCCTGGGTTCGCGC
GACGATATCGTCTACGTACCCGAGCCGATGACTTACTGGCGGGTGCTGGGGGCTTCCGAGACAATCGCGA
ACATCTACACCACACAACACCGCCTCGACCAGGGTGAGATATCGGCCGGGGACGCGGCGGTGGTAATGAC
AAGCGCCCAGATAACAATGGGCATGCCTTATGCCGTGACCGACGCCGTTCTGGCTCCTCATATCGGGGGG
GAGGCTGGGAGCTCACATGCCCCGCCCCCGGCCCTCACCCTCATCTTCGACCGCCATCCCATCGCCGCCC
TCCTGTGCTACCCGGCCGCGCGGTACCTTATGGGCAGCATGACCCCCCAGGCCGTGCTGGCGTTCGTGGC
CCTCATCCCGCCGACCTTGCCCGGCACCAACATCGTGCTTGGGGCCCTTCCGGAGGACAGACACATCGAC
CGCCTGGCCAAACGCCAGCGCCCCGGCGAGCGGCTGGACCTGGCTATGCTGGCTGCGATTCGCCGCGTTT
ACGGGCTACTTGCCAATACGGTGCGGTATCTGCAGTGCGGCGGGTCGTGGCGGGAGGACTGGGGACAGCT
TTCGGGGACGGCCGTGCCGCCCCAGGGTGCCGAGCCCCAGAGCAACGCGGGCCCACGACCCCATATCGGG
GACACGTTATTTACCCTGTTTCGGGCCCCCGAGTTGCTGGCCCCCAACGGCGACCTGTATAACGTGTTTG
CCTGGGCCTTGGACGTCTTGGCCAAACGCCTCCGTTCCATGCACGTCTTTATCCTGGATTACGACCAATC
GCCCGCCGGCTGCCGGGACGCCCTGCTGCAACTTACCTCCGGGATGGTCCAGACCCACGTCACCACCCCC
GGCTCCATACCGACGATATGCGACCTGGCGCGCACGTTTGCCCGGGAGATGGGGGAGGCTAACTGAGCTC
TAGCTTATCGACTCGCCGATAGTGGAAACCGACGCCCCAGCACTCGTCCGAGGGCAAAGGAATAGTCGAG
AAATTGATGATCTATTAAACAATAAAGATGTCCACATGGAAGTTTTTCCTGTCATACTTTGTTAAGAAGG
GTGAGAACAGAGTACCTACATTTTGAATGGAAGGATTGGAGCTACGGGGGTGGGGGTGGGGTGGGATTAG
ATAAATGCCTGCTCTTTACTGAAGGCTCTTTACTATTGCTTTATGATAATGTTTCATAGTTGGATATCAT
AATTTAAACAAGCAAAACCAAATTAAGGGCCAGCTCATTCCTCCCACTCATGATCTATAGATCCTCTAGA
GTCGAGGGCTGCAGCAGCTTTCTTGTACAAAGTGGGATATCTATAACAAGAAAATATATATATAATAAGT
TATCACGTAAGTAGAACATGAAATAACAATATAATTATCGTATGAGTTAAATCTTAAAAGTCACGTAAAA
GATAATCATGCGTCATTTTGACTCACGCGGTCGTTATAGTTCAAAATCAGTGACACTTACCGCATTGACA
AGCACGCCTCACGGGAGCTCCAAGCGGCGACTGAGATGTCCTAAATGCACAGCGACGGATTCGCGCTATT
TAGAAAGAGAGAGCAATATTTCAAGAATGCATGCGTCAATTTTACGCAGACTATCTTTCTAGGGTTAATG
AGGGTTGGACAGCGAACTGGAGGGGGGAGAAATTTTCAAAGAAAAACGAGGGAAATGGGAGGGGTGCAAA
AGAGGAGAGTAAGAAACAGCATGGAGAAAACCCGGTACGCTCAAAAAGAAAAAGGAAAAAAAAAAAAATC
CCATCACCCACAGCAAATGACAGCTGCAAAAGAGAACACCAATCCCATCCACACTCACGCAAAAACCGCG
ATGCCGACAAGAAAACTTTTATGAGAGAGATCCTGGACTTCTTTTTGGGGGACTATTTTTGTACAGAGAA
AACCTGGGGAGGGTGGGGAGGGCGGGGGAATGGACCTTGTATAGATCTGGAGGAAAGAAAGCTACGAAAA
ACTTTTTAAAAGTTCTAGTGGTACGGTAGGAGCTTTGCAGGAAGTTTGCAAAAGTCTTTACCAATAATAT
TTAGAGCTAGTCTCCAAGCGACGAAAAAAATGTTTTAATATTTGCAAGCAACTTTTGTACAGTATTTATC
GAGATAAACATGGCAATCAAAATGTCCATTGTTTATAAGCTGAGAATTTGCCAATATTTTTCAAGGAGAG
GCTTCTTGCTGAATTTTGATTCTGCAGCTGAAATTTAGGACAGTTGCAAACGTGAAAAGAACAACTTTTC
TATACAAAGTTGATAGCTTGATATCAATACTCTAGAGGATCCCCGGGTACCGAGCTCGAATTCGTAATCA
TGGTCATAGCTGTTTCCTGTGTGAAATTGTTATCCGCTCACAATTCCACACAACATACGAGCCGGAAGCA
TAAAGTGTAAAGCCTGGGGTGCCTAATGAGTGAGCTAACTCACATTAATTGCGTTGCGCTCACTGCCCGC
TTTCCAGTCGGGAAACCTGTCGTGCCAGCTGCATTAATGAATCGGCCAACGCGCGGGGAGAGGCGGTTTG
CGTATTGGGCGCTCTTCCGCTTCCTCGCTCACTGACTCGCTGCGCTCGGTCGTTCGGCTGCGGCGAGCGG
TATCAGCTCACTCAAAGGCGGTAATACGGTTATCCACAGAATCAGGGGATAACGCAGGAAAGAACATGTG
AGCAAAAGGCCAGCAAAAGGCCAGGAACCGTAAAAAGGCCGCGTTGCTGGCGTTTTTCCATAGGCTCCGC
CCCCCTGACGAGCATCACAAAAATCGACGCTCAAGTCAGAGGTGGCGAAACCCGACAGGACTATAAAGAT
ACCAGGCGTTTCCCCCTGGAAGCTCCCTCGTGCGCTCTCCTGTTCCGACCCTGCCGCTTACCGGATACCT
GTCCGCCTTTCTCCCTTCGGGAAGCGTGGCGCTTTCTCATAGCTCACGCTGTAGGTATCTCAGTTCGGTG
TAGGTCGTTCGCTCCAAGCTGGGCTGTGTGCACGAACCCCCCGTTCAGCCCGACCGCTGCGCCTTATCCG
GTAACTATCGTCTTGAGTCCAACCCGGTAAGACACGACTTATCGCCACTGGCAGCAGCCACTGGTAACAG
GATTAGCAGAGCGAGGTATGTAGGCGGTGCTACAGAGTTCTTGAAGTGGTGGCCTAACTACGGCTACACT
AGAAGAACAGTATTTGGTATCTGCGCTCTGCTGAAGCCAGTTACCTTCGGAAAAAGAGTTGGTAGCTCTT
GATCCGGCAAACAAACCACCGCTGGTAGCGGTGGTTTTTTTGTTTGCAAGCAGCAGATTACGCGCAGAAA
AAAAGGATCTCAAGAAGATCCTTTGATCTTTTCTACGGGGTCTGACGCTCAGTGGAACGAAAACTCACGT
TAAGGGATTTTGGTCATGAGATTATCAAAAAGGATCTTCACCTAGATCCTTTTAAATTAAAAATGAAGTT
TTAAATCAATCTAAAGTATATATGAGTAAACTTGGTCTGACAGTTACCAATGCTTAATCAGTGAGGCACC
TATCTCAGCGATCTGTCTATTTCGTTCATCCATAGTTGCCTGACTCCCCGTCGTGTAGATAACTACGATA
CGGGAGGGCTTACCATCTGGCCCCAGTGCTGCAATGATACCGCGAGACCCACGCTCACCGGCTCCAGATT
TATCAGCAATAAACCAGCCAGCCGGAAGGGCCGAGCGCAGAAGTGGTCCTGCAACTTTATCCGCCTCCAT
CCAGTCTATTAATTGTTGCCGGGAAGCTAGAGTAAGTAGTTCGCCAGTTAATAGTTTGCGCAACGTTGTT
GCCATTGCTACAGGCATCGTGGTGTCACGCTCGTCGTTTGGTATGGCTTCATTCAGCTCCGGTTCCCAAC
GATCAAGGCGAGTTACATGATCCCCCATGTTGTGCAAAAAAGCGGTTAGCTCCTTCGGTCCTCCGATCGT
TGTCAGAAGTAAGTTGGCCGCAGTGTTATCACTCATGGTTATGGCAGCACTGCATAATTCTCTTACTGTC
ATGCCATCCGTAAGATGCTTTTCTGTGACTGGTGAGTACTCAACCAAGTCATTCTGAGAATAGTGTATGC
GGCGACCGAGTTGCTCTTGCCCGGCGTCAATACGGGATAATACCGCGCCACATAGCAGAACTTTAAAAGT
GCTCATCATTGGAAAACGTTCTTCGGGGCGAAAACTCTCAAGGATCTTACCGCTGTTGAGATCCAGTTCG
ATGTAACCCACTCGTGCACCCAACTGATCTTCAGCATCTTTTACTTTCACCAGCGTTTCTGGGTGAGCAA
AAACAGGAAGGCAAAATGCCGCAAAAAAGGGAATAAGGGCGACACGGAAATGTTGAATACTCATACTCTT
CCTTTTTCAATATTATTGAAGCATTTATCAGGGTTATTGTCTCATGAGCGGATACATATTTGAATGTATT
TAGAAAAATAAACAAATAGGGGTTCCGCGCACATTTCCCCGAAAAGTGCCACCTGACGTCTAAGAAACCA
TTATTATCATGACATTAACCTATAAAAATAGGCGTATCACGAGGCCCTTTCGTCTCGCGCGTTTCGGTGA
TGACGGTGAAAACCTCTGACACATGCAGCTCCCGGAGACGGTCACAGCTTGTCTGTAAGCGGATGCCGGG
AGCAGACAAGCCCGTCAGGGCGCGTCAGCGGGTGTTGGCGGGTGTCGGGGCTGGCTTAACTATGCGGCAT
CAGAGCAGATTGTACTGAGAGTGCACCATATGCGGTGTGAAATACCGCACAGATGCGTAAGGAGAAAATA
CCGCATCAGGCGCCATTCGCCATTCAGGCTGCGCAACTGTTGGGAAGGGCGATCGGTGCGGGCCTCTTCG
CTATTACGCCAGCTGGCGAAAGGGGGATGTGCTGCAAGGCGATTAAGTTGGGTAACGCCAGGGTTTT
